Addgene plasmid #16131: RISeGFP (CC#353)
Depositing lab: Connie Cepko. Publication: Production and design of more effective avian replication-incompetent retroviral vectors. Chen CM, Smith DM, Peters MA, Samson ME, Zitz J, Tabin CJ, Cepko CL. Dev Biol. 1999 Oct 15. 214(2):370-84. 10.1006/dbio.1999.9432 PubMed 10525341.
Backbone
  Vector backbone: RIS
  Vector type: Mammalian Expression
Growth in bacteria
  Bacterial resistance: Ampicillin, 100 μg/mL
  Growth temperature: 37°C
  Growth strain: DH5alpha
  Copy number: High Copy
Gene/Insert
  Gene/Insert name: eGFP
  Tag / fusion protein: eGFP (N terminal on insert)
  Cloning method: Restriction Enzyme; 5′ cloning site See map (not destroyed); 3′ cloning site See map (not destroyed)
  Sequencing primers: 5′ na
Terms and licenses: Academic/Nonprofit Terms; Industry Terms: Not Available to Industry
Depositor comments: Replication-incompetent splice acceptor GFP.
How to cite: RISeGFP (CC#353) was a gift from Connie Cepko (Addgene plasmid # 16131 ; http://n2t.net/addgene:16131 ; RRID:Addgene_16131)
