[The description below was written by a language model from this plasmid's Addgene catalogue record and pLannotate feature annotations shown in this document.]
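Description:
RISeGFP (CC#353) is an avian replication-incompetent retroviral vector plasmid built on the RIS backbone, described by the depositor as a "replication-incompetent splice acceptor GFP" construct. The repository catalogues it as a mammalian expression vector, but the associated publication concerns avian retroviral vectors and the annotated viral elements derive from Rous sarcoma virus. The bacterial portion is pBR322-like: an ampicillin resistance gene with its own promoter, a ColE1/pMB1-type origin, the bom region, rop, and residual tetracycline-resistance fragments flanking the proviral insert. The record lists it as high copy despite the annotated rop gene.

The 10.5 kb sequence contains a proviral unit bounded by two repeated blocks, each comprising a retroviral direct repeat (dr1), the RSV enhancer/promoter and the RSV primer binding site. These correspond to the LTR regions, which drive transcription of the viral genome and support reverse transcription and integration. Between them lie the gag and gag-pol coding regions, followed by a roughly 720 bp fluorescent protein gene. The annotation software labelled this gene EBFP, but the catalogue identifies it as eGFP; the two differ by only a few residues, so this is most likely a close-homologue call. No env gene is annotated, which is consistent with replication incompetence: envelope protein would have to be supplied in trans for particle production, and the resulting virus should infect cells only once. The reporter has no dedicated promoter in the feature table, and the depositor's comment implies it is expressed from a spliced LTR-driven transcript via a splice acceptor, though that site is not itself annotated. The construct is suited to marking infected cells with GFP, for example in lineage or infection-tracing work in avian tissue, although the record does not state a specific application.
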