Features (pLannotate 1.2.2; 17 found; start..end, strand, type, name):
    107..211     +  promoter       AmpR promoter: bla
    212..1072    +  CDS            AmpR: β-lactamase; bla; confers resistance to ampicillin, carbenicillin, and related antibiotics
   1243..1831    +  rep_origin     ori: high-copy-number ColE1/pMB1/pBR322/pUC origin of replication
   2017..2157    -  misc_feature   bom: basis of mobility region from pBR322
   2259..2450    -  CDS            rop: Rop protein, which maintains plasmids at low copy number; rop
   2454..2849    +  CDS            YPB1_ECOLX: Protein predicted: Swiss-Prot protein existence level 4. From Escherichia coli.
   3091..3160    -  CDS            TcR (fragment): tetracycline efflux protein; tet; confers resistance to tetracycline
   3165..3259    +  ncRNA          Retro dr1: Accession: RF00214 - Retrovirus direct repeat 1 (dr1)
   3295..3556    +  promoter       RSV promoter: Rous sarcoma virus enhancer/promoter
   3578..3652    +  ncRNA          RSV PBS: Accession: RF00467 - Rous sarcoma virus (RSV) primer binding site (PBS)
   3895..6003    +  CDS            gag: GAG_RSVSB - Experimental evidence at protein level: Swiss-Prot protein existence level 1. [Protease p15]: Aspartyl protease that mediates proteolytic cleavages of Gag and Gag-Pol polyproteins during or shortly after the release of the virion from the plasma membrane. Cleavages take place as an ordered, step-wise cascade to yield mature proteins. This process is called maturation. Displays maximal activity during the budding process just prior to particle release from the cell. From Rous sarcoma virus (strain Schmidt-Ruppin B) (RSV-SRB).
   5991..8708    +  CDS            gag-pol (fragment): POL_RSVP - Experimental evidence at protein level: Swiss-Prot protein existence level 1. [Integrase]: Catalyzes viral DNA integration into the host chromosome, by performing a series of DNA cutting and joining reactions. This recombination event is an essential step in the viral replication cycle. Has a strong preference for using the 3'-OH at the viral DNA end as a nucleophile. From Rous sarcoma virus (strain Prague C) (RSV-PrC).
   8846..9565    +  CDS            EBFP: enhanced blue variant of GFP mammalian codon-optimized
   9580..9674    +  ncRNA          Retro dr1: Accession: RF00214 - Retrovirus direct repeat 1 (dr1)
   9710..9971    +  promoter       RSV promoter: Rous sarcoma virus enhancer/promoter
   9993..10067   +  ncRNA          RSV PBS: Accession: RF00467 - Rous sarcoma virus (RSV) primer binding site (PBS)
  10194..10488   -  CDS            TcR (fragment): tetracycline efflux protein; tet; confers resistance to tetracycline
>Addgene plasmid #16131 | RISeGFP (CC#353) | depositor full sequence | sequence record 8479 | Author sequence
GAATTCTTGAAGACGAAAGGGCCTCGTGATACGCCTATTTTTATAGGTTAATGTCATGATAATAATGGTT
TCTTAGACGTCAGGTGGCACTTTTCGGGGAAATGTGCGCGGAACCCCTATTTGTTTATTTTTCTAAATAC
ATTCAAATATGTATCCGCTCATGAGACAATAACCCTGATAAATGCTTCAATAATATTGAAAAAGGAAGAG
TATGAGTATTCAACATTTCCGTGTCGCCCTTATTCCCTTTTTTGCGGCATTTTGCCTTCCTGTTTTTGCT
CACCCAGAAACGCTGGTGAAAGTAAAAGATGCTGAAGATCAGTTGGGTGCACGAGTGGGTTACATCGAAC
TGGATCTCAACAGCGGTAAGATCCTTGAGAGTTTTCGCCCCGAAGAACGTTTTCCAATGATGAGCACTTT
TAAAGTTCTGCTATGTGGCGCGGTATTATCCCGTGTTGACGCCGGGCAAGAGCAACTCGGTCGCCGCATA
CACTATTCTCAGAATGACTTGGTTGAGTACTCACCAGTCACAGAAAAGCATCTTACGGATGGCATGACAG
TAAGAGAATTATGCAGTGCTGCCATAACCATGAGTGATAACACTGCGGCCAACTTACTTCTGACAACGAT
CGGAGGACCGAAGGAGCTAACCGCTTTTTTGCACAACATGGGGGATCATGTAACTCGCCTTGATCGTTGG
GAACCGGAGCTGAATGAAGCCATACCAAACGACGAGCGTGACACCACGATGCCTGCAGCAATGGCAACAA
CGTTGCGCAAACTATTAACTGGCGAACTACTTACTCTAGCTTCCCGGCAACAATTAATAGACTGGATGGA
GGCGGATAAAGTTGCAGGACCACTTCTGCGCTCGGCCCTTCCGGCTGGCTGGTTTATTGCTGATAAATCT
GGAGCCGGTGAGCGTGGGTCTCGCGGTATCATTGCAGCACTGGGGCCAGATGGTAAGCCCTCCCGTATCG
TAGTTATCTACACGACGGGGAGTCAGGCAACTATGGATGAACGAAATAGACAGATCGCTGAGATAGGTGC
CTCACTGATTAAGCATTGGTAACTGTCAGACCAAGTTTACTCATATATACTTTAGATTGATTTAAAACTT
CATTTTTAATTTAAAAGGATCTAGGTGAAGATCCTTTTTGATAATCTCATGACCAAAATCCCTTAACGTG
AGTTTTCGTTCCACTGAGCGTCAGACCCCGTAGAAAAGATCAAAGGATCTTCTTGAGATCCTTTTTTTCT
GCGCGTAATCTGCTGCTTGCAAACAAAAAAACCACCGCTACCAGCGGTGGTTTGTTTGCCGGATCAAGAG
CTACCAACTCTTTTTCCGAAGGTAACTGGCTTCAGCAGAGCGCAGATACCAAATACTGTCCTTCTAGTGT
AGCCGTAGTTAGGCCACCACTTCAAGAACTCTGTAGCACCGCCTACATACCTCGCTCTGCTAATCCTGTT
ACCAGTGGCTGCTGCCAGTGGCGATAAGTCGTGTCTTACCGGGTTGGACTCAAGACGATAGTTACCGGAT
AAGGCGCAGCGGTCGGGCTGAACGGGGGGTTCGTGCACACAGCCCAGCTTGGAGCGAACGACCTACACCG
AACTGAGATACCTACAGCGTGAGCTATGAGAAAGCGCCACGCTTCCCGAAGGGAGAAAGGCGGACAGGTA
TCCGGTAAGCGGCAGGGTCGGAACAGGAGAGCGCACGAGGGAGCTTCCAGGGGGAAACGCCTGGTATCTT
TATAGTCCTGTCGGGTTTCGCCACCTCTGACTTGAGCGTCGATTTTTGTGATGCTCGTCAGGGGGGCGGA
GCCTATGGAAAAACGCCAGCAACGCGGCCTTTTTACGGTTCCTGGCCTTTTGCTGGCCTTTTGCTCACAT
GTTCTTTCCTGCGTTATCCCCTGATTCTGTGGATAACCGTATTACCGCCTTTGAGTGAGCTGATACCGCT
CGCCGCAGCCGAACGACCGAGCGCAGCGAGTCAGTGAGCGAGGAAGCGGAAGAGCGCCTGATGCGGTATT
TTCTCCTTACGCATCTGTGCGGTATTTCACACCGCATATGGTGCACTCTCAGTACAATCTGCTCTGATGC
CGCATAGTTAAGCCAGTATACACTCCGCTATCGCTACGTGACTGGGTCATGGCTGCGCCCCGACACCCGC
CAACACCCGCTGACGCGCCCTGACGGGCTTGTCTGCTCCCGGCATCCGCTTACAGACAAGCTGTGACCGT
CTCCGGGAGCTGCATGTGTCAGAGGTTTTCACCGTCATCACCGAAACGCGCGAGGCAGCTGCGGTAAAGC
TCATCAGCGTGGTCGTGAAGCGATTCACAGATGTCTGCCTGTTCATCCGCGTCCAGCTCGTTGAGTTTCT
CCAGAAGCGTTAATGTCTGGCTTCTGATAAAGCGGGCCATGTTAAGGGCGGTTTTTTCCTGTTTGGTCAC
TTGATGCCTCCGTGTAAGGGGGAATTTCTGTTCATGGGGGTAATGATACCGATGAAACGAGAGAGGATGC
TCACGATACGGGTTACTGATGATGAACATGCCCGGTTACTGGAACGTTGTGAGGGTAAACAACTGGCGGT
ATGGATGCGGCGGGACCAGAGAAAAATCACTCAGGGTCAATGCCAGCGCTTCGTTAATACAGATGTAGGT
GTTCCACAGGGTAGCCAGCAGCATCCTGCGATGCAGATCCGGAACATAATGGTGCAGGGCGCTGACTTCC
GCGTTTCCAGACTTTACGAAACACGGAAACCGAAGACCATTCATGTTGTTGCTCAGGTCGCAGACGTTTT
GCAGCAGCAGTCGCTTCACGTTCGCTCGCGTATCGGTGATTCATTCTGCTAACCAGTAAGGCAACCCCGC
CAGCCTAGCCGGGTCCTCAACGACAGGAGCACGATCATGCGCACCCGTGGCCAGGACCCAACGCTGCCCG
AGATGCGCCGCGTGCGGCTGCTGGAGATGGCGGACGCGATGGATATGTTCTGCCAAGGGTTGGTTTGCGC
ATTCACAGTTCTCCGCAAGAATTGATTGGCTCCAATTCTTGGAGTGGTGAATCCGTTAGCGAGGTGCCGC
CGGCTTCCATTCAGGTCGAGGTGGCCCGGCTCCATGCACCGCGACGCAACGCGGGGAGGCAGACAAGGTA
TAGGGCGGCGATGCGATGTACGGGCCAGATATACGCGTATCTGAGGGGACTAGGGTGTGTTTAGGCGAAA
AGCGGGGCTTCGGTTGTACGCGGTTAGGAGTCCCCTTAGGATATAGTAGTTTCGCTTTTGCATAGGGAGG
GGGAAATGTAGTCTTATGCAATACTCTTGTAGTCTTGCAACATGGTAACGATGAGTTAGCAACATGCCTT
ACAAGGAGAGAAAAAGCACCGTGCATGCCGATTGGTGGAAGTAAGGTGGTACGATCGTGCCTTATTAGGA
AGGCAACAGACGGGTCTGACATGGATTGGACGAACCACTGAATTCCGCATTGCAGAGATATTGTATTTAA
GTGCCTAGCTCGATACAATAAACGCCATTTGACCATTCACCACATTGGTGTGCACCTGGGTTGATGGCCG
GACCGTTGATTCCCTGACGACTACGAGCACCTGCATGAAGCAGAAGGCTTCATTTGGTGACCCCGACGTG
ATAGTTAGGGAATAGTGGTCGGCCACAGACGGCGTGGCGATCCTGTCTCCATCCGTCTCGTCTATCGGGA
GGCGAGTTCGATGACCCTGGTGGAGGGGGCTGCGGCTTAGGGAGGCAGAAGCTGAGTACCGTCGGAGGGA
GCTCCAGGGCCCGGAGCGACTGACCCCTGCCGAGAACTCAGAGGGTCGTCGGAAGACGGAGAGTGAGCCC
GACGACCACCCCAGGCACGTCTTTGGTCGGCCTGCGGATCAAGCATGGAAGCCGTCATTAAGGTGATTTC
GTCCGCGTGTAAAACCTATTGCGGGAAAATCTCTCCTTCTAAGAAGGAAATAGGGGCCATGTTGTCCCTG
TTACAAAAGGAAGGGTTGCTTATGTCTCCCTCAGATTTATATTCTCCGGGGTCCTGGGATCCCATCACTG
CGGCGCTCTCCCAGCGGGCAATGGTACTTGGAAAATCGGGAGAGTTAAAAACCTGGGGATTGGTTTTGGG
GGCATTGAAGGCGGCTCGAGAGGAACAGGTTACATCTGAGCAAGCAAAGTTTTGGTTGGGATTAGGGGGA
GGGAGGGTCTCTCCCCCAGGTCCGGAGTGCATCGAGAAACCAGCTACGGAGCGGCGAATCGACAAAGGGG
AGGAGGTGGGAGAAACAACTGTGCAGCGAGATGCGAAGATGGCGCCAGAGGAAGCGGCCACACCTAAAAC
CGTTGGCACATCCTGCTATCATTGCGGAACAGCTGTTGGCTGCAATTGCGCCACCGCCACAGCCTCGGCC
CCTCCTCCCCCTTATGTGGGGAGTGGTTTGTATCCTTCCCTGGCGGGGGTGGGAGAGCAGCAGGGCCAGG
GAGATAACACGTCTCGGGGGGCGGAGCAGCCAAGGGAGGAGCCAGGGCACGCGGGTCAGGCCCCTGGGCC
GGCCCTGACTGACTGGGCAAGGGTAAGGGAGGAGCTTGCGAGTACTGGTCCGCCCGTGGTGGCCATGCCT
GTAGTGATTAAGACAGAGGGACCCGCCTGGACCCCTCTGGAGCCAAAATTGATCACAAGACTGGCTGATA
CGGTCAGGACCAAGGGCTTACGATCCCCGATCACTATGGCAGAAGTGGAAGCGCTCATGTCCTCCCCGTT
GCTGCCGCATGACGTCACGAATCTAATGAGAGTGATTTTAGGACCTGCCCCATATGCCTTATGGATGGAC
GCTTGGGGAGTCCAACTCCAGACGGTTATAGCGGCAGCCACTCGCGACCCCCGACACCCAGCGAACGGTC
AAGGGCGGGGGGAACGGACTAACTTGGATCGATTAAAGGGCTTAGCTGATGGGATGGTGGGCAACCCACA
GGGTCAGGCCGCATTATTAAGACCGGGGGAATTGGTTGCTATTACGGCGTCGGCTCTCCAGGCGTTTAGA
GAAGTTGCCCGGCTGGCGGAACCTGCAGGTCCATGGGCGGACATCACGCAGGGACCATCTGAGTCCTTTG
TTGATTTTGCCAATCGGCTTATAAAGGCGGTTGAGGGGTCAGATCTCCCGCCTTCCGCGCGGGCTCCGGT
GATCATTGACTGCTTTAGGCAGAAGTCACAGCCAGATATTCAGCAGCTTATACGGGCAGCACCCTCCACG
CTGACCACCCCAGGAGAGATAATCAAATATGTGCTAGACAGGCAGAAGATTGCCCCTCTTACGGATCAAG
GCATAGCCGCGGCCATGTCGTCTGCTATCCAGCCCTTAGTTATGGCAGTAGTCAATAGAGAGAGGGATGG
ACAAACTGGGTCGGGTGGTCGTGCCCGAGGGCTCTGCTACACTTGTGGATCCCCGGGACATTATCAGGCA
CAGTGCCCGAAAAAACGAAAGTCAGGAAACAGCCGTGAGCGATGTCAGCTGTGTGACGGGATGGGACACA
ACGCTAAACAGTGTAGGAAGCGGGATGGCAACCAGGGCCAACGCCCAGGAAGAGGTCTCTCTTCGGGGCC
GTGGCCCGGCCCTGAGCAGCCTGCCGTCTCGTTAGCGATGACAATGGAACATAAAGATCGCCCCTTGGTT
AGGGTCATTCTGACTAACACTGGGAGTCATCCAGTCAAACAACGTTCGGTGTATATCACCGCGCTGTTGG
ACTCCGGAGCGGACATCACTATTATTTCGGAGGAGGATTGGCCTACTGATTGGCCGGTGGTGGACACCGC
GAACCCACAGATCCATGGCATAGGAGGGGGAATTCCCATGCGAAAATCCCGGGATATGATAGAGTTGGGG
GTTATTAACCGAGACGGGTCGTTGGAGCGACCCCTGCTCCTCTTCCCCGCAGTCGCTATGGTTAGAGGGA
GTATCCTAGGAAGAGATTGTCTGCAGGGCCTAGGGCTCCGCTTGACAAATTTATAGGGAGGGCCACTGTT
CTCACTGTTGCGCTACATCTGGCTATTCCGCTCAAATGGAAGCCAGACCGCACGCCTGTGTGGATTGACC
AGTGGCCCCTCCCTGAAGGTAAACTTGTAGGCCTAACGCAATTAGTGGAAAAAGAATTACAGTTAGGACA
TATAGAGCCCTCACTTAGTTGTTGGAACACACCTGTTTTTGTGATCCGGAAGGCTTCCGGGTCTTATCGC
TTATTGCATGATTTGCGCGCTGTTAACGCCAAGCTTGTCCCTTTTGGGGCCGTCCAACAGGGGGCGCCAG
TTCTCTCCGCGCTCCCGCGTGGCTGGCCCCTGATGGTCCTAGACCTCAAGGATTGCTTCTTTTCTATCCC
TCTTGCGGAACAAGATCGCGAAGCTTTTGCATTTACGCTCCCCTCTGTGAATAACCAGGCCCCCGCTCGA
AGATTCCAATGGAAGGTCTTGCCCCAAGGGATGACCTGTTCTCCCACTATCTGTCAGTTGGTAGTGGGTC
AGGTGCTCGAGCCCTTGCGACTCAAGCACCCAGCTCTGTGCATGTTGCCTTATATGGACGATCTTTTGCT
AGCCGCCTCAAGTCATGATGGGTTGGAAGCGGCAGGGAAGGAGGTTATCAGTACATTGGAAAGAGCCGGG
TTCACTATTTCGCCGGATAAGATCCAGAGGGAGCCCGGAGTACAATATCTTGGGTACAAGTTAGGCAGTA
CGTATGTAGCACCCGTAGGCCTGGTAGCAGAACCCAGGATAGCCACCTTGTGGGATGTTCAAAAGCTGGT
GGGGTCACTTCAGTGGCTTCGCCCAGCGTTAGGGATCCCGCCACGACTGATGGGTCCCTTTTATGAGCAG
TTACGAGGGTCAGATCCTAACGAGGCGAGGGAATGGAATCTAGACATGAAAATGGCCTGGAGAGAGATCG
TACAGCTTAGCACTACTGCTGCCTTGGAACGATGGGACCCTGCCCAGCCTCTGGAAGGAGCGGTCGCTAG
ATGTGAACAGGGGGCAATAGGGGTCCTGGGACAGGGACTGTCCACACACCCAAGGCCATGTTTGTGGTTA
TTCTCCACCCAACCCACCAAGGCGTTTACTGCTTGGTTAGAAGTGCTCACCCTTTTGATTACTAAGCTAC
GCGCTTCGGCAGTGCGAACCTTTGGCAAGGAGGTTGATATCCTCCTGTTGCCTGCATGCTTCCGGGAGGA
CCTTCCGCTCCCGGAGGGGATCCTGTTAGCACTTAGGGGGTTTGCAGGAAAAATCAGGAGTAGTGACACG
CCATCTATTTTTGACATTGCGCGTCCACTGCATGTTTCTCTGAAAGTGAGGGTTACCGACCACCCTGTGC
CGGGACCCACTGTCTTTACCGACGCCTCCTCAAGCACCCATAAAGGGGTGGTAGTCTGGAGGGAGGGCCC
AAGGTGGGAGATAAAAGAAATAGTTGATTTGGGGGCAAGTGTACAACAACTGGAGGCACGCGCTGTGGCC
ATGGCACTTCTGCTGTGGCCGACAACGCCCACTAATGTAGTGACTGACTCTGCGTTTGTTGCGAAAATGT
TACTCAAGATGGGACAGGAGGGAGTCCCGTCTACAGCGGCGGCTTTTATTTTAGAGGATGCGTTAAGCCA
AAGGTCAGCCATGGCCGCCGTTCTCCACGTGCGGAGTCATTCTGAAGTGCCAGGGTTTTTCACAGAAGGA
AATGACGTGGCAGATAGCCAAGCCACCTTTCAAGCGTATCCCTTGAGAGAGGCTAAAGATCTTCATACCG
CTCTCCATATTGGACCCCGCGCGCTATCCAAAGCGTGTAATATATCTATGCAGCAGGCTAGGGAGGTTGT
TCAGACCTGCCCGCATTGTAATTCAGCCCCTGCGTTGGAGGCCGGGGTAAACCCTAGGGGTTTGGGACCC
CTACAGATATGGCAGACAGACTTTACGCTTGAGCCTAGAATGGCTCCCCGTTCCTGGCTCGCTGTTACTG
TGGACACCGCCTCATCAGCGATAGTCGTAACTCAGCATGGCCGTGTTACATCGGTTGCTGCACAACATCA
TTGGGCCACGGCTATCGCCGTTTTGGGAAGACCAAAGGCCATAAAAACAGATAACGGGTCCTGCTTCACG
TCCAGATCCACGCGAGAGTGGCTCGCGAGATGGGGGATAGCACACACCACCGGGATTCCGGGAAATTCCC
AGGGTCAAGCTATGGTAGAGCGGGCCAACCGGCTCCTGAAAGATAGGATCCGTGTGCTCGCGGAGGGGGA
CGGCTTTATGAAAAGAATCCCCACCAGCAAACAGGGGGAACTATTAGCCAAGGCAATGTATGCCCTCAAT
CACTTTGAGCGTGGTGAAAACACAAAAACACCGATACAAAAACACTGGAGACCTACCGTTCTTACAGAAG
GACCCCCGGTTAAAATACGAATAGAGACAGGGGAGTGGGAAAAAGGATGGAACGTGCTGGTCTGGGGACG
AGGTTATGCCGCTGTGAAAAACAGGGACACTGATAAGGTTATTTGGGTACCCTCTCGGAAAGTTAAACCG
GATGTCACCCAAAAGGATGAGGTGACTAAGAAAGATGAGGCGAGCCCTCTTTTTGCAGGCATTTCTGACT
GGATACCCTGGGAAGACGAGCAAGAAGGACTCCAAGGAGAAACCGCTAGCAACAAGCAAGAAAGACCCGG
AGAAGACACCCTTGCTGCCAACGAGAGTTAATTATCGATCAAGGCAGGAAAGACAGCTATTGGTAATTGT
GAAATACGCTTTTGTCTGTGTGCTGCAGGAGCTGAGCTGACTCTGCTGGTGGCCTCGCGTACCACTGTGG
CGTCGACGCCACCATGGGCACAACCATGGTGAGCAAGGGCGAGGAACTGTTCACCGGGGTGGTGCCCATC
CTGGTCGAGCTGGACGGCGACGTGAACGGCCACAAGTTCAGCGTGTCCGGCGAGGGCGAGGGCGATGCCA
CCTACGGCAAGCTGACCCTGAAGTTCATCTGCACCACCGGCAAGCTGCCCGTGCCCTGGCCCACCCTCGT
GACCACCCTGACCTACGGCGTGCAGTGCTTCAGCCGCTACCCCGACCACATGAAGCAGCACGACTTCTTC
AAGTCCGCCATGCCCGAAGGCTACGTCCAGGAGCGCACCATCTTCTTCAAGGACGACGGCAACTACAAGA
CCCGCGCCGAGGTGAAGTTCGAGGGCGACACCCTGGTGAACCGCATCGAGCTGAAGGGCATCGACTTCAA
GGAGGACGGCAACATCCTGGGGCACAAGCTGGAGTACAACTACAACAGCCACAACGTCTATATCATGGCC
GACAAGCAGAAGAACGGCATCAAGGTGAACTTCAAGATCCGCCACAACATCGAGGACGGCAGCGTGCAGC
TCGCCGACCACTACCAGCAGAACACCCCCATCGGCGACGGCCCCGTGCTGCTGCCCGACAACCACTACCT
GAGCACCCAGTCCGCCCTGAGCAAAGACCCCAACGAGAAGCGCGATCACATGGTCCTGCTGGAGTTCGTG
ACCGCCGCCGGGATCACTCACGGCATGGACGAGCTGTACAAGTGAATCGATACTAGTCCGATGTACGGGC
CAGATATACGCGTATCTGAGGGGACTAGGGTGTGTTTAGGCGAAAAGCGGGGCTTCGGTTGTACGCGGTT
AGGAGTCCCCTTAGGATATAGTAGTTTCGCTTTTGCATAGGGAGGGGGAAATGTAGTCTTATGCAATACT
CTTGTAGTCTTGCAACATGGTAACGATGAGTTAGCAACATGCCTTACAAGGAGAGAAAAAGCACCGTGCA
TGCCGATTGGTGGAAGTAAGGTGGTACGATCGTGCCTTATTAGGAAGGCAACAGACGGGTCTGACATGGA
TTGGACGAACCACTGAATTCCGCATTGCAGAGATATTGTATTTAAGTGCCTAGCTCGATACAATAAACGC
CATTTGACCATTCACCACATTGGTGTGCACCTGGGTTGATGGCCGGACCGTTGATTCCCTGACGACTACG
AGCACCTGCATGAAGCAGAAGGCTTCATTTGGTGACCCCGACGTGATAGTTAGGGAATAGTGGTCGGCCA
CAGACGGCGTGGCGATCCTGTCTCCATCCGTCTCGTCTATCGGGAGGCGAGTTCGATGACCCTGGTGGAG
GGGGCTGCGGCTTAGGGAGGCAGAAGCTGAGTACCGTCGGAGGGGATCCACAGGACGGGTGTGGTCGCCA
TGATCGCGTAGTCGATAGTGGCTCCAAGTAGCGAAGCGAGCAGGACTGGGCGGCGGCCAAAGCGGTCGGA
CAGTGCTCCGAGAACGGGTGCGCATAGAAATTGCATCAACGCATATAGCGCTAGCAGCACGCCATAGTGA
CTGGCGATGCTGTCGGAATGGACGATATCCCGCAAGAGGCCCGGCAGTACCGGCATAACCAAGCCTATGC
CTACAGCATCCAGGGTGACGGTGCCGAGGATGACGATGAGCGCATTGTTAGATTTCATACACGGTGCCTG
ACTGCGTTAGCAATTTAACTGTGATAAACTACCGCATTAAAGCTT
