>Addgene plasmid #16131 | RISeGFP (CC#353) | addgene partial sequence | sequence record 22457 | 16131 with EGFP-C
ACGAGCTGTACAGTGAATCGATACTAGTCCGATGCGATGTACGGGCCAGATATACGCGTATCTGAGGGGA
CTAGGGTGTGTTTAGGCGAAAAGCGGGGCTTCGGTTGTACGCGGTTAGGAGTCCCCTCAGGATATAGTAG
TTTCGCTTTTGCATAGGGAGGGGGAAATGTAGTCTTATGCAATACTCTTGTAGTCTTGCAACATGGTAAC
GATGAGTTAGCAACATGCCTTACAAGGAGAGAAAAAGCACCGTGCATGCCGATTGGTGGAAGTAAGGTGG
TACGATCGTGCCTTATTAGGAAGGCAACAGACGGGTCTGACATGGATTGGACGAACCACTGAATTCCGCA
TTGCAGAGATATTGTATTTAAGTGCCTAGCTCGATACAATAAACGCCATTTGACCATTCACCACATTGGT
GTGCACCTGGGTTGATGGCCGGACCGTTGATTCCCTGACGACTACGAGCACCTGCATGAAGCAGAAGGCT
TCATTTGGTGACCCCGACGTGATAGTTAGGGAATAGTGGTCGGCCACAGACGGCGTGGCGATCCTGTCTC
CATCCGTCTCGTCTATCGGGAGGCGAGTTCGATGACCCTGGTGGAGGGGGCTGCGGCTTAGGGAGGCAGA
AGCTGAGTACCGTCGGAGGGGATCCACAGGACGGGTGTGGTCGCCATGATCGCGTAGTCGATAGTGGCTC
CAAG
